Addgene plasmid #175239: ShadowG-SUMO1
Purpose: Bacterial expression and purification, conjugatable SUMO for SUMOylation
Depositing lab: Michael Rosen. Depositing organization: University of Texas Southwestern Medical Center. Publication: Mechanistic dissection of increased enzymatic rate in a phase-separated compartment. Peeples W, Rosen MK. Nat Chem Biol. 2021 Jun;17(6):693-702. doi: 10.1038/s41589-021-00801-x. Epub 2021 May 25. PubMed 34035521.
Backbone
  Vector backbone: His8-TEV
  Backbone manufacturer: unknown
  Backbone size w/o insert (bp): 5300
  Vector type: Bacterial Expression
Growth in bacteria
  Bacterial resistance: Ampicillin, 100 μg/mL
  Growth temperature: 37°C
  Growth strain: DH5alpha
  Copy number: Low Copy
Gene/Insert
  Gene/Insert name: SUMO1
  Species: H. sapiens (human)
  Insert size (bp): 1065
  Entrez Gene: SUMO1 (a.k.a. DAP1, GMP1, OFC10, PIC1, SENP2, SMT3, SMT3C, SMT3H3, UBL1)
  Promoter: T7
  Cloning method: Gibson Cloning
  Sequencing primers: 5′ TAATACGACTCACTATAGGG; 3′ CAAGGGGTTATGCTAGTTATTGCTCAGCGG
Terms and licenses: Academic/Nonprofit Terms; Industry Terms: Not Available to Industry
How to cite: ShadowG-SUMO1 was a gift from Michael Rosen (Addgene plasmid # 175239 ; http://n2t.net/addgene:175239 ; RRID:Addgene_175239)
