[The description below was written by a language model from this plasmid's Addgene catalogue record and pLannotate feature annotations shown in this document.]
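Description:
ShadowG-SUMO1 is a bacterial expression plasmid built on a backbone recorded as "His8-TEV" (manufacturer unknown), intended for production and purification of a conjugatable human SUMO1 fusion for use in SUMOylation reactions. The sequenced plasmid is about 6.7 kb and has a pBR322/pET-like layout. It carries a ColE1/pMB1-type origin together with the bom region and the rop gene, consistent with the low copy number listed in the catalogue. A β-lactamase gene under its own promoter provides ampicillin selection. Several fragments of the tetracycline resistance gene and its promoter are annotated, but these look like backbone remnants rather than a functional marker.

Expression is driven by a T7 promoter with an adjacent lac operator and the T7 gene 10 ribosome binding site, and it ends at a T7 terminator. A plasmid-borne lacI gene with its own promoter supplies repressor, so transcription should be IPTG-inducible in hosts that provide T7 RNA polymerase. The open reading frame begins with a TEV protease cleavage site; the His8 tag implied by the backbone name is not separately annotated, although it would be expected upstream of that site. Next comes a fluorescent-protein-like domain that the automated annotation labels mCitrine. Given the construct name, this is presumably ShadowG, a weakly fluorescent YFP-derived variant normally used as a dark FRET acceptor. A short multiple-cloning-site-derived linker joins it to the SUMO1 coding sequence. The listed insert size of roughly 1.07 kb matches the combined ShadowG–linker–SUMO1 segment. A short fragment annotated as a T7 gene 10B-derived tag follows SUMO1, but the record does not show whether it is translated. The purified protein would serve as a labelled SUMO for in vitro conjugation assays.
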