Features (pLannotate 1.2.2; 22 found; start..end, strand, type, name):
    608..1232    -  CDS            TcR (fragment): tetracycline efflux protein; tet; confers resistance to tetracycline
   1247..1268    -  protein_bind   CAP binding site: CAP binding activates transcription in the presence of cAMP. E. coli catabolite activator protein
   1281..2363    -  CDS            lacI: lac repressor; lacI; The lac repressor binds to the lac operator to inhibit transcription in E. coli. This inhibition can be relieved by adding lactose or isopropyl-β-D-thiogalactopyranoside (IPTG).
   2364..2441    -  promoter       lacI promoter: lacI
   2449..2728    -  CDS            TcR (fragment): tetracycline efflux protein; tet; confers resistance to tetracycline
   2750..2768    +  promoter       T7 promoter: promoter for bacteriophage T7 RNA polymerase
   2769..2793    +  protein_bind   lac operator: The lac repressor binds to the lac operator to inhibit transcription in E. coli. This inhibition can be relieved by adding lactose or isopropyl-β-D-thiogalactopyranoside (IPTG). lac repressor encoded by lacI
   2808..2830    +  RBS            RBS: efficient ribosome binding site from bacteriophage T7 gene 10 (Olins and Rangwala, 1989)
   2868..2888    +  CDS            TEV site: tobacco etch virus (TEV) protease recognition and cleavage site
   2895..3608    +  CDS            mCitrine: mCitrine is a basic (constitutively fluorescent) yellow fluorescent protein published in 2001, derived from Aequorea victoria.
   3609..3659    +  misc_feature   MCS (fragment): multiple cloning site
   3660..3950    +  CDS            SUMO1: SUMO1_HUMAN - Also known as SMT3C, SMT3H3, UBL1. Experimental evidence at protein level: Swiss-Prot protein existence level 1. Ubiquitin-like protein that can be covalently attached to proteins as a monomer or a lysine-linked polymer. Covalent attachment via an isopeptide bond to its substrates requires prior activation by the E1 complex SAE1-SAE2 and linkage to the E2 enzyme UBE2I, and can be promoted by E3 ligases such as PIAS1-4, RANBP2 or CBX4. This post- translational modification on lysine residues of proteins plays a crucial role in a number of cellular processes such as nuclear transpo
   3951..3995    +  CDS            SET1 (fragment): solubility-enhancement tag derived from T7 phage gene 10B
   4003..4050    +  terminator     T7 terminator: transcription terminator for bacteriophage T7 RNA polymerase
   4073..4177    -  CDS            TcR (fragment): tetracycline efflux protein; tet; confers resistance to tetracycline
   4225..4253    -  promoter       tet promoter: E. coli promoter for tetracycline efflux protein gene
   4366..4470    +  promoter       AmpR promoter: bla
   4471..5331    +  CDS            AmpR: β-lactamase; bla; confers resistance to ampicillin, carbenicillin, and related antibiotics
   5502..6090    +  rep_origin     ori: high-copy-number ColE1/pMB1/pBR322/pUC origin of replication
   6276..6415    -  misc_feature   bom: basis of mobility region from pBR322
   6517..6708    -  CDS            rop: Rop protein, which maintains plasmids at low copy number; rop
   6725..366     +  CDS            YPB1_ECOLX (across the origin): Protein predicted: Swiss-Prot protein existence level 4. From Escherichia coli.
>Addgene plasmid #175239 | ShadowG-SUMO1 | addgene full sequence | sequence record 345483 | Addgene NGS Result
ATGGGGGTAATGATACCGATGAAACGAGAGAGGATGCTCACGATACGGGTTACTGATGATGAACATGCCC
GGTTACTGGAACGTTGTGAGGGTAAACAACTGGCGGTATGGATGCGGCGGGACCAGAGAAAAATCACTCA
GGGTCAATGCCAGCGCTTCGTTAATACAGATGTAGGTGTTCCACAGGGTAGCCAGCAGCATCCTGCGATG
CAGATCCGGAACATAATGGTGCAGGGCGCTGACTTCCGCGTTTCCAGACTTTACGAAACACGGAAACCGA
AGACCATTCATGTTGTTGCTCAGGTCGCAGACGTTTTGCAGCAGCAGTCGCTTCACGTTCGCTCGCGTAT
CGGTGATTCATTCTGCTAACCAGTAAGGCAACCCCGCCAGCCTAGCCGGGTCCTCAACGACAGGAGCACG
ATCATGCGCACCCGTGGCCAGGACCCAACGCTGCCCGAGATGCGCCGCGTGCGGCTGCTGGAGATGGCGG
ACGCGATGGATATGTTCTGCCAAGGGTTGGTTTGCGCATTCACAGTTCTCCGCAAGAATTGATTGGCTCC
AATTCTTGGAGTGGTGAATCCGTTAGCGAGGTGCCGCCGGCTTCCATTCAGGTCGAGGTGGCCCGGCTCC
ATGCACCGCGACGCAACGCGGGGAGGCAGACAAGGTATAGGGCGGCGCCTACAATCCATGCCAACCCGTT
CCATGTGCTCGCCGAGGCGGCATAAATCGCCGTGACGATCAGCGGTCCAATGATCGAAGTTAGGCTGGTA
AGAGCCGCGAGCGATCCTTGAAGCTGTCCCTGATGGTCGTCATCTACCTGCCTGGACAGCATGGCCTGCA
ACGCGGGCATCCCGATGCCGCCGGAAGCGAGAAGAATCATAATGGGGAAGGCCATCCAGCCTCGCGTCGC
GAACGCCAGCAAGACGTAGCCCAGCGCGTCGGCCGCCATGCCGGCGATAATGGCCTGCTTCTCGCCGAAA
CGTTTGGTGGCGGGACCAGTGACGAAGGCTTGAGCGAGGGCGTGCAAGATTCCGAATACCGCAAGCGACA
GGCCGATCATCGTCGCGCTCCAGCGAAAGCGGTCCTCGCCGAAAATGACCCAGAGCGCTGCCGGCACCTG
TCCTACGAGTTGCATGATAAAGAAGACAGTCATAAGTGCGGCGACGATAGTCATGCCCCGCGCCCACCGG
AAGGAGCTGACTGGGTTGAAGGCTCTCAAGGGCATCGGTCGAGATCCCGGTGCCTAATGAGTGAGCTAAC
TTACATTAATTGCGTTGCGCTCACTGCCCGCTTTCCAGTCGGGAAACCTGTCGTGCCAGCTGCATTAATG
AATCGGCCAACGCGCGGGGAGAGGCGGTTTGCGTATTGGGCGCCAGGGTGGTTTTTCTTTTCACCAGTGA
GACGGGCAACAGCTGATTGCCCTTCACCGCCTGGCCCTGAGAGAGTTGCAGCAAGCGGTCCACGCTGGTT
TGCCCCAGCAGGCGAAAATCCTGTTTGATGGTGGTTAACGGCGGGATATAACATGAGCTGTCTTCGGTAT
CGTCGTATCCCACTACCGAGATATCCGCACCAACGCGCAGCCCGGACTCGGTAATGGCGCGCATTGCGCC
CAGCGCCATCTGATCGTTGGCAACCAGCATCGCAGTGGGAACGATGCCCTCATTCAGCATTTGCATGGTT
TGTTGAAAACCGGACATGGCACTCCAGTCGCCTTCCCGTTCCGCTATCGGCTGAATTTGATTGCGAGTGA
GATATTTATGCCAGCCAGCCAGACGCAGACGCGCCGAGACAGAACTTAATGGGCCCGCTAACAGCGCGAT
TTGCTGGTGACCCAATGCGACCAGATGCTCCACGCCCAGTCGCGTACCGTCTTCATGGGAGAAAATAATA
CTGTTGATGGGTGTCTGGTCAGAGACATCAAGAAATAACGCCGGAACATTAGTGCAGGCAGCTTCCACAG
CAATGGCATCCTGGTCATCCAGCGGATAGTTAATGATCAGCCCACTGACGCGTTGCGCGAGAAGATTGTG
CACCGCCGCTTTACAGGCTTCGACGCCGCTTCGTTCTACCATCGACACCACCACGCTGGCACCCAGTTGA
TCGGCGCGAGATTTAATCGCCGCGACAATTTGCGACGGCGCGTGCAGGGCCAGACTGGAGGTGGCAACGC
CAATCAGCAACGACTGTTTGCCCGCCAGTTGTTGTGCCACGCGGTTGGGAATGTAATTCAGCTCCGCCAT
CGCCGCTTCCACTTTTTCCCGCGTTTTCGCAGAAACGTGGCTGGCCTGGTTCACCACGCGGGAAACGGTC
TGATAAGAGACACCGGCATACTCTGCGACATCGTATAACGTTACTGGTTTCACATTCACCACCCTGAATT
GACTCTCTTCCGGGCGCTATCATGCCATACCGCGAAAGGTTTTGCGCCATTCGATGGTGTCCGGGATCTC
GACGCTCTCCCTTATGCGACTCCTGCATTAGGAAGCAGCCCAGTAGTAGGTTGAGGCCGTTGAGCACCGC
CGCCGCAAGGAATGGTGCATGCAAGGAGATGGCGCCCAACAGTCCCCCGGCCACGGGGCCTGCCACCATA
CCCACGCCGAAACAAGCGCTCATGAGCCCGAAGTGGCGAGCCCGATCTTCCCCATCGGTGATGTCGGCGA
TATAGGCGCCAGCAACCGCACCTGTGGCGCCGGTGATGCCGGCCACGATGCGTCCGGCGTAGAGGATCGA
GATCTCGATCCCGCGAAATTAATACGACTCACTATAGGGGAATTGTGAGCGGATAACAATTCCCCTCTAG
AAATAATTTTGTTTAACTTTAAGAAGGAGATATACATATCATGCACCACCATCACCACCATCATCACGAA
AACCTGTATTTTCAGGGCGAATTCGTGAGCAAGGGCGAGGAGCTGTTTACTGGAGTGGTCCCAATCTTGG
TCGAATTAGACGGGGATGTGAATGGCCACAAATTTAGTGTTTCCGGGGAGGGAGAGGGAGACGCAACGTA
TGGCAAGTTAACTCTGAAACTGATTTGTACAACAGGTAAACTTCCAGTTCCGTGGCCCACGTTGGTCACG
ACTTTCGGGTACGGGCTTATGTGCTTCGCTCGCTACCCGGACCACATGAAGCAACATGATTTCTTCAAGA
GTGCAATGCCTGAAGGCTACGTGCAAGAACGTACTATCTTTTTCAAAGATGACGGGAATTATAAAACACG
CGCCGAGGTCAAATTCGAGGGTGACACCCTGGTGAATCGTATCGAGCTGAAAGGGATTGACTTCAAAGAG
GACGGCAACATTCTTGGACACAAATTAGAGTACAATTGGAACTCTCATAACGTATACATCATGGCGGACA
AACAAAAGAATGGGATCAAGGTTAATTTTAAGATCCGTCATAATATCGAGGATGGGTCTGTTCAGTTGGC
TGACCATTACCAGCAAAATACGCCCATCGGTGATGGTCCGGTACTTTTGCCAGATAATCACTACTTGAGC
ACCCAATCAAAGTTATCTAAAGATCCGAACGAGAAACGTGACCACATGGTTCTTCTGGAATTTGTGACCG
CCGCCGGGATCACTCTCGGCATGGACGAGCTGTACAAGTCCGGACTCAGATCTCGTGCTCAAGCTTCGAA
TTCTGCAGTCGACGGTACCATGTCTGACCAGGAGGCAAAACCTTCAACTGAGGACTTGGGGGATAAGAAG
GAAGGTGAATATATTAAACTCAAAGTCATTGGACAGGATAGCAGTGAGATTCACTTCAAAGTGAAAATGA
CAACACATCTCAAGAAACTCAAAGAATCATACTGTCAAAGACAGGGTGTTCCAATGAATTCACTCAGGTT
TCTCTTTGAGGGTCAGAGAATTGCTGATAATCATACTCCAAAAGAACTGGGAATGGAGGAAGAAGATGTG
ATTGAAGTTTATCAGGAACAAACGGGGGGTTAACAAAGCCCGAAAGGAAGCTGAGTTGGCTGCTGCCACC
GCTGAGCAATAACTAGCATAACCCCTTGGGGCCTCTAAACGGGTCTTGAGGGGTTTTTTGCTGAAAGGAG
GAACTATATCCGGATATCCCGCAAGAGGCCCGGCAGTACCGGCATAACCAAGCCTATGCCTACAGCATCC
AGGGTGACGGTGCCGAGGATGACGATGAGCGCATTGTTAGATTTCATACACGGTGCCTGACTGCGTTAGC
AATTTAACTGTGATAAACTACCGCATTAAAGCTTATCGATGATAAGCTGTCAAACATGAGAATTCTTGAA
GACGAAAGGGCCTCGTGATACGCCTATTTTTATAGGTTAATGTCATGATAATAATGGTTTCTTAGACGTC
AGGTGGCACTTTTCGGGGAAATGTGCGCGGAACCCCTATTTGTTTATTTTTCTAAATACATTCAAATATG
TATCCGCTCATGAGACAATAACCCTGATAAATGCTTCAATAATATTGAAAAAGGAAGAGTATGAGTATTC
AACATTTCCGTGTCGCCCTTATTCCCTTTTTTGCGGCATTTTGCCTTCCTGTTTTTGCTCACCCAGAAAC
GCTGGTGAAAGTAAAAGATGCTGAAGATCAGTTGGGTGCACGAGTGGGTTACATCGAACTGGATCTCAAC
AGCGGTAAGATCCTTGAGAGTTTTCGCCCCGAAGAACGTTTTCCAATGATGAGCACTTTTAAAGTTCTGC
TATGTGGCGCGGTATTATCCCGTGTTGACGCCGGGCAAGAGCAACTCGGTCGCCGCATACACTATTCTCA
GAATGACTTGGTTGAGTACTCACCAGTCACAGAAAAGCATCTTACGGATGGCATGACAGTAAGAGAATTA
TGCAGTGCTGCCATAACCATGAGTGATAACACTGCGGCCAACTTACTTCTGACAACGATCGGAGGACCGA
AGGAGCTAACCGCTTTTTTGCACAACATGGGGGATCATGTAACTCGCCTTGATCGTTGGGAACCGGAGCT
GAATGAAGCCATACCAAACGACGAGCGTGACACCACGATGCCTGCAGCAATGGCAACAACGTTGCGCAAA
CTATTAACTGGCGAACTACTTACTCTAGCTTCCCGGCAACAATTAATAGACTGGATGGAGGCGGATAAAG
TTGCAGGACCACTTCTGCGCTCGGCCCTTCCGGCTGGCTGGTTTATTGCTGATAAATCTGGAGCCGGTGA
GCGTGGGTCTCGCGGTATCATTGCAGCACTGGGGCCAGATGGTAAGCCCTCCCGTATCGTAGTTATCTAC
ACGACGGGGAGTCAGGCAACTATGGATGAACGAAATAGACAGATCGCTGAGATAGGTGCCTCACTGATTA
AGCATTGGTAACTGTCAGACCAAGTTTACTCATATATACTTTAGATTGATTTAAAACTTCATTTTTAATT
TAAAAGGATCTAGGTGAAGATCCTTTTTGATAATCTCATGACCAAAATCCCTTAACGTGAGTTTTCGTTC
CACTGAGCGTCAGACCCCGTAGAAAAGATCAAAGGATCTTCTTGAGATCCTTTTTTTCTGCGCGTAATCT
GCTGCTTGCAAACAAAAAAACCACCGCTACCAGCGGTGGTTTGTTTGCCGGATCAAGAGCTACCAACTCT
TTTTCCGAAGGTAACTGGCTTCAGCAGAGCGCAGATACCAAATACTGTCCTTCTAGTGTAGCCGTAGTCA
GGCCACCACTTCAAGAACTCTGTAGCACCGCCTACATACCTCGCTCTGCTAATCCTGTTACCAGTGGCTG
CTGCCAGTGGCGATAAGTCGTGTCTTACCGGGTTGGACTCAAGACGATAGTTACCGGATAAGGCGCAGCG
GTCGGGCTGAACGGGGGGTTCGTGCACACAGCCCAGCTTGGAGCGAACGACCTACACCGAACTGAGATAC
CTACAGCGTGAGCTATGAGAAAGCGCCACGCTTCCCGAAGGGAGAAAGGCGGACAGGTATCCGGTAAGCG
GCAGGGTCGGAACAGGAGAGCGCACGAGGGAGCTTCCAGGGGGAAACGCCTGGTATCTTTATAGTCCTGT
CGGGTTTCGCCACCTCTGACTTGAGCGTCGATTTTTGTGATGCTCGTCAGGGGGGCGGAGCCTATGGAAA
AACGCCAGCAACGCGGCCTTTTTACGGTTCCTGGCCTTTTGCTGGCCTTTTGCTCACATGTTCTTTCCTG
CGTTATCCCCTGATTCTGTGGATAACCGTATTACCGCCTTTGAGTGAGCTGATACCGCTCGCCGCAGCCG
AACGACCGAGCGCAGCGAGTCAGTGAGCGAGGAAGCGGAAGAGCGCCTGATGCGGTATTTTCTCCTTACG
CATCTGTGCGGTATTTCACACCGCAATGGTGCACTCTCAGTACAATCTGCTCTGATGCCGCATAGTTAAG
CCAGTATACACTCCGCTATCGCTACGTGACTGGGTCATGGCTGCGCCCCGACACCCGCCAACACCCGCTG
ACGCGCCCTGACGGGCTTGTCTGCTCCCGGCATCCGCTTACAGACAAGCTGTGACCGTCTCCGGGAGCTG
CATGTGTCAGAGGTTTTCACCGTCATCACCGAAACGCGCGAGGCAGCTGCGGTAAAGCTCATCAGCGTGG
TCGTGAAGCGATTCACAGATGTCTGCCTGTTCATCCGCGTCCAGCTCGTTGAGTTTCTCCAGAAGCGTTA
ATGTCTGGCTTCTGATAAAGCGGGCCATGTTAAGGGCGGTTTTTTCCTGTTTGGTCACTGATGCCTCCGT
GTAAGGGGGATTTCTGTTC
