>Addgene plasmid #175239 | ShadowG-SUMO1 | depositor partial sequence | sequence record 339762 | Insert Sequence
GGCGAATTCGTGAGCAAGGGCGAGGAGCTGTTTACTGGAGTGGTCCCAATCTTGGTCGAATTAGACGGGG
ATGTGAATGGCCACAAATTTAGTGTTTCCGGGGAGGGAGAGGGAGACGCAACGTATGGCAAGTTAACTCT
GAAACTGATTTGTACAACAGGTAAACTTCCAGTTCCGTGGCCCACGTTGGTCACGACTTTCGGGTACGGG
CTTATGTGCTTCGCTCGCTACCCGGACCACATGAAGCAACATGATTTCTTCAAGAGTGCAATGCCTGAAG
GCTACGTGCAAGAACGTACTATCTTTTTCAAAGATGACGGGAATTATAAAACACGCGCCGAGGTCAAATT
CGAGGGTGACACCCTGGTGAATCGTATCGAGCTGAAAGGGATTGACTTCAAAGAGGACGGCAACATTCTT
GGACACAAATTAGAGTACAATTGGAACTCTCATAACGTATACATCATGGCGGACAAACAAAAGAATGGGA
TCAAGGTTAATTTTAAGATCCGTCATAATATCGAGGATGGGTCTGTTCAGTTGGCTGACCATTACCAGCA
AAATACGCCCATCGGTGATGGTCCGGTACTTTTGCCAGATAATCACTACTTGAGCACCCAATCAAAGTTA
TCTAAAGATCCGAACGAGAAACGTGACCACATGGTTCTTCTGGAATTTGTGACCGCCGCCGGGATCACTC
TCGGCATGGACGAGCTGTACAAGTCCGGACTCAGATCTCGTGCTCAAGCTTCGAATTCTGCAGTCGACGG
TACCATGTCTGACCAGGAGGCAAAACCTTCAACTGAGGACTTGGGGGATAAGAAGGAAGGTGAATATATT
AAACTCAAAGTCATTGGACAGGATAGCAGTGAGATTCACTTCAAAGTGAAAATGACAACACATCTCAAGA
AACTCAAAGAATCATACTGTCAAAGACAGGGTGTTCCAATGAATTCACTCAGGTTTCTCTTTGAGGGTCA
GAGAATTGCTGATAATCATACTCCAAAAGAACTGGGAATGGAGGAAGAAGATGTGATTGAAGTTTATCAG
GAACAAACGGGGGGTTAA
